>Addgene plasmid #184645 | pLPC-Flag-BirA-Linker-Myc-mRap1-I312R | addgene full sequence | sequence record 362653 | Addgene NGS Result
AGGATGTACTGCGTGGAGATGAAGTCGCCCGAAGCCTCGGCCAGCGCCTCCCCGGGCTGGGCGAGAAGCA
CGGCTCCGGGTTCCTGCACCCGACACACGGTGCCGCCGCCGTGCAGGATGAGCGTCGACAGCCGGCGCTT
GGCCGAGCTGGGCCGCACGTAAAACGACATGGCGCTGCCGTCTTCTCTCACGAACAGAGTGGAGGAGTGA
GTGGGCCCATTGGGGTCTTTACCCAGATCCATCGCCTCCGCGGATCCTCTCTTTCTTAACAAATCTTCTT
CAGAAATCAACTTTTGTTCCTCGAGGGAGCCCCCTCCGCCAGAGCCTCCACCCCCTGAACCTCCGCCACC
TGACCCGCCCCCTCCAGATCCGCCACCTCCCGACCCACCGCCTCCGAATTCTTTCTCGGCAGATCTCAGG
CTGATCTCGCCGCCCATCCAGGGCTTGATGATGCCGTCCTGTTCCAGCAGCAGAGCGCCCTGCTTGTCGA
TGCCCCGGCTGATGCCGAAGATCTCTTTGTCGCCGATGATCAGTTTCACGGGTCTGTTGATGAAGTTGTC
CAGCTTCTCCCATCTGGACAGGTAGGGGGCCAGGCCTTCCTGCTCGAACAGTTCCAGGGCGGCTCTCAGC
TCTCTGATCAGCATGGCGGCCAGGGTGTTTCTGTCCAGGTTGATGCCGGCTTCCTGCAGGGTGATCCAGC
CCTGATTCACGACGGACTCTTCCACCCGCCGCATGGCCATATTGATGCCAGCGCCAATCACGATCTGGGC
AGCGTCGCCTGTTTTGCCTGTCAGTTCCACCAGGATGCCGGCCAGCTTCCGGTCCTGCAGATACAGGTCG
TTGGGCCACTTCACGCGCACTTTGTCGGCGCCCAGCTTTCTCAGCACCTCGGCCATCACGATGCCGATCA
CGAGGCTCAGTCCAATAGCGGCGGCAGGTCCCTGTTCCAGCCGCCAGAACATGCTCAGGTACAGATTGGC
GCCGAAGGGAGAGAACCACTTTCTGCCCCTGCCGCCTCTGCCAGCCTGCTGATACTCGGCGATACAGGCG
TCGCCGCTTTTCAGCTCGCCGATCCGGTCCAGCAGGTACTGGTTGGTGCTGTCGATCACGGGCAGCACAG
CCACAGATCCGCCATCCAGCTGGCCCAGGATCTGCTTGGCGTTCAGCAGCTGGATAGGCTCGGGCAGGCT
GTAGCCCTTGCCAGGCACGGTGAACACGTCCACGCCCCAGTCTCTCAGGGTCTGGATGTGCTTGTTGATG
GCGGCTCTAGACATGCCCAGTGTCTCGCCCAGCTGCTCGCCAGAGTGGAACTCGCCATTGGCCAGCAGGG
CGATCAGCTTCAGGGGCACGGTGTTGTCCTTGGATCCTTTATCGTCATCGTCTTTGTAGTCCATGGTGGC
TGATCCGAGCTCGGTACCAAGCTTGGGTCTCCCTATAGTGAGTCGTATTAATTTCGATAAGCCAGTAAGC
AGTGGGTTCTCTAGTTAGCCAGAGAGCTCTGCTTATATAGACCTCCCACCGTACACGCCTACCGCCCATT
TGCGTCAATGGGGCGGAGTTGTTACGACATTTTGGAAAGTCCCGTTGATTTTGGTGCCAAAACAAACTCC
CATTGACGTCAATGGGGTGGAGACTTGGAAATCCCCGTGAGTCAAACCGCTATCCACGCCCATTGATGTA
CTGCCAAAACCGCATCACCATGGTAATAGCGATGACTAATACGTAGATGTACTGCCAAGTAGGAAAGTCC
CATAAGGTCATGTACTGGGCATAATGCCAGGCGGGCCATTTACCGTCATTGACGTCAATAGGGGGCGTAC
TTGGCATATGATACACTTGATGTACTGCCAAGTGGGCAGTTTACCGTAAATACTCCACCCATTGACGTCA
ATGGAAAGTCCCTATTGGCGTTACTATGGGAACATACGTCATTATTGACGTCAATGGGCGGGGGTCGTTG
GGCGGTCAGCCAGGCGGGCCATTTACCGTAAGTTATGTAACGCGGAACTCCATATATGGGCTATGAACTA
ATGACCCCGTAATTGATTACTATTAATAACTAGTCAATAATCAATGTCAACGCGTATATCTGGCCCGTAC
ATCGCGAAGCAGCGCAAAACGCCTAACCCTAAGCAGATTCTTCATGCAATTGTCGGTCAAGCCTTGCCTT
GTTGTAGCTTAAATTTTGCTCGCGCACTACTCAGCGACCTCCAACACACAAGCAGGGAGCAGATACTGGC
TTAACTATGCGGCATCAGAGCAGATTGTACTGAGAGTGCACCATAGGGGATCGGGAGATCCGATGCATGG
GGTCGTGCGCTCCTTTCGGTCGGGCGCTGCGGGTCGTGGGGCGGGCGTCAGGCACCGGGCTTGCGGGTCA
TGCACCAGGTGCGCGGTCCTTCGGGCACCTCGACGTCGGCGGTGACGGTGAAGCCGAGCCGCTCGTAGAA
GGGGAGGTTGCGGGGCGCGGAGGTCTCCAGGAAGGCGGGCACCCCGGCGCGCTCGGCCGCCTCCACTCCG
GGGAGCACGACGGCGCTGCCCAGACCCTTGCCCTGGTGGTCGGGCGAGACGCCGACGGTGGCCAGGAACC
ACGCGGGCTCCTTGGGCCGGTGCGGCGCCAGGAGGCCTTCCATCTGTTGCTGCGCGGCCAGCCGGGAACC
GCTCAACTCGGCCATGCGCGGGCCGATCTCGGCGAACACCGCCCCCGCTTCGACGCTCTCCGGCGTGGTC
CAGACCGCCACCGCGGCGCCGTCGTCCGCGACCCACACCTTGCCGATGTCGAGCCCGACGCGCGTGAGGA
AGAGTTCTTGCAGCTCGGTGACCCGCTCGATGTGGCGGTCCGGATCGACGGTGTGGCGCGTGGCGGGGTA
GTCGGCGAACGCGGCGGCGAGGGTGCGTACGGCCCTGGGGACGTCGTCGCGGGTGGCGAGGCGCACCGTG
GGCTTGTACTCGGTCATGGTAAGCTGATCCGGCCGGCGCCTAGAGAAGGAGTGAGGGCTGGATAAAGGGA
GGATCGAGGCGGGGTCGAACGAGGAGGTTCAAGGGGGAGAGACGGGGCGGATGGAGGAAGAGGAGGCGGA
GGCTTAGGGTGTACAAAGGGCTTGACCCAGGGAGGGGGGTCAAAAGCCAAGGCTTCCCAGGTCACGATGT
AGGGGACCTGGTCTGGGTGTCCATGCGGGCCAGGTGAAAAGACCTTGATCTTAACCTGGGTGATGAGGTC
TCGGTTAAAGGTGCCGTCTCGCGGCCATCCGACGTTAAAGGTTGGCCATTCTGCAGAGCAGAAGGTAACC
CAACGTCTCTTCTTGACATCTACCGACTGGTTGTGAGCGATCCGCTCGACATCTTTCCAGTGACCTAAGG
TCAAACTTAAGGGAGTGGTAACAGTCTGGCCCTAATTTTCAGACAAATACAGAAACACAGTCAGACAGAG
ACAACACAGAACGATGCTGCAGCGCTGCAGCAGACAAGACGCGCGGCTTCGGTTCCAAACCGAAAGCAAA
AATTCAGACGGAGGCGGGAACTGTTTTAGGTTCTCGTCTCCTACCAGAACCACATATCCTGACGGGGTCG
GATTCCACATCGACTCCCTTCCTCAGGTCGGGCCACAAAAACGGCCCCCAAAGTCCCTGGGACGTCTCCC
AGGGTTGCGGCCGGGTGTTCAGAACTCGTCAGTTCCACCACGGGTCCGCCAGATACAGAGCTAGTTAGCT
AACTAGTACCGACGCAGGCGCATAAAATCAGTCATAGACACTAGACAATCGGACAGACACAGATAAGTTG
CTGGCCAGCTTGCCTCCCGGTGGTGGGTCGGTGGTCCCTGGGCAGGGGTCTCCCGATCCCGGACGAGCCC
CCAAATGAAAGACCCCCGCTGACGGGTAGTCAATCACTCAGAGGAGACCCTCCCAAGGAACAGCGAGACC
ACAAGTCGGATGCAACTGCAAGAGGGTTTATTGGATACACGGGTACCCGGGCGACTCAGTCAATCGGAGG
ACTGGCGCCCCGAGTGAGGGGTTGTGGGCTCTTTTATTGAGCTCGGGGAGCAGAAGCGCGCGAACAGAAG
CGAGAAGCGAACTGATTGGTTAGTTCAAATAAGGCACAGGGTCATTTCAGGTCCTTGGGGCACCCTGGAA
ACATCTGATGGTTCTCTAGAAACTGCTGAGGGCTGGACCGCATCTGGGGACCATCTGTTCTTGGCCCTGA
GCCGGGGCAGGAACTGCTTACCACAGATATCCTGTTTGGCCCATATTCAGCTGTTCCATCTGTTCTTGGC
CCTGAGCCGGGGCAGGAACTGCTTACCACAGATATCCTGTTTGGCCCATATTCAGGCTGCAGGTGGCACT
TTTCGGGGAAATGTGCGCGGAACCCCTATTTGTTTATTTTTCTAAATACATTCAAATATGTATCCGCTCA
TGAGACAATAACCCTGATAAATGCTTCAATAATATTGAAAAAGGAAGAGTATGAGTATTCAACATTTCCG
TGTCGCCCTTATTCCCTTTTTTGCGGCATTTTGCCTTCCTGTTTTTGCTCACCCAGAAACGCTGGTGAAA
GTAAAAGATGCTGAAGATCAGTTGGGTGCACGAGTGGGTTACATCGAACTGGATCTCAACAGCGGTAAGA
TCCTTGAGAGTTTTCGCCCCGAAGAACGTTTTCCAATGATGAGCACTTTTAAAGTTCTGCTATGTGGCGC
GGTATTATCCCGTATTGACGCCGGGCAAGAGCAACTCGGTCGCCGCATACACTATTCTCAGAATGACTTG
GTTGAGTACTCACCAGTCACAGAAAAGCATCTTACGGATGGCATGACAGTAAGAGAATTATGCAGTGCTG
CCATAACCATGAGTGATAACACTGCGGCCAACTTACTTCTGACAACGATCGGAGGACCGAAGGAGCTAAC
CGCTTTTTTGCACAACATGGGGGATCATGTAACTCGCCTTGATCGTTGGGAACCGGAGCTGAATGAAGCC
ATACCAAACGACGAGCGTGACACCACGATGCCTGTAGCAATGGCAACAACGTTGCGCAAACTATTAACTG
GCGAACTACTTACTCTAGCTTCCCGGCAACAATTAATAGACTGGATGGAGGCGGATAAAGTTGCAGGACC
ACTTCTGCGCTCGGCCCTTCCGGCTGGCTGGTTTATTGCTGATAAATCTGGAGCCGGTGAGCGTGGGTCT
CGCGGTATCATTGCAGCACTGGGGCCAGATGGTAAGCCCTCCCGTATCGTAGTTATCTACACGACGGGGA
GTCAGGCAACTATGGATGAACGAAATAGACAGATCGCTGAGATAGGTGCCTCACTGATTAAGCATTGGTA
ACTGTCAGACCAAGTTTACTCATATATACTTTAGATTGATTTGCGGCCGCAAAAGGATCTAGGTGAAGAT
CCTTTTTGATAATCTCATGACCAAAATCCCTTAACGTGAGTTTTCGTTCCACTGAGCGTCAGACCCCGTA
GAAAAGATCAAAGGATCTTCTTGAGATCCTTTTTTTCTGCGCGTAATCTGCTGCTTGCAAACAAAAAAAC
CACCGCTACCAGCGGTGGTTTGTTTGCCGGATCAAGAGCTACCAACTCTTTTTCCGAAGGTAACTGGCTT
CAGCAGAGCGCAGATACCAAATACTGTTCTTCTAGTGTAGCCGTAGTTAGGCCACCACTTCAAGAACTCT
GTAGCACCGCCTACATACCTCGCTCTGCTAATCCTGTTACCAGTGGCTGCTGCCAGTGGCGATAAGTCGT
GTCTTACCGGGTTGGACTCAAGACGATAGTTACCGGATAAGGCGCAGCGGTCGGGCTGAACGGGGGGTTC
GTGCACACAGCCCAGCTTGGAGCGAACGACCTACACCGAACTGAGATACCTACAGCGTGAGCTATGAGAA
AGCGCCACGCTTCCCGAAGGGAGAAAGGCGGACAGGTATCCGGTAAGCGGCAGGGTCGGAACAGGAGAGC
GCACGAGGGAGCTTCCAGGGGGAAACGCCTGGTATCTTTATAGTCCTGTCGGGTTTCGCCACCTCTGACT
TGAGCGTCGATTTTTGTGATGCTCGTCAGGGGGGCGGAGCCTATGGAAAAACGCCAGCAACGCGGCCTTT
TTACGGTTCCTGGCCTTTTGCTGGCCTTTTGCTCACATGTTCTTTCCTGCGTTATCCCCTGATTCTGTGG
ATAACCGTATTACCGCCTTTGAGTGAGCTGATACCGCTCGCCGCAGCCGAACGACCGAGCGCAGCGAGTC
AGTGAGCGAGGAAGCGGAAGAGCGCCCAATACGCAAACCGCCTCTCCCCGCGCGTTGGCCGATTCATTAA
TGCAACTATGGCCATTTAATGTAAATACTTAAGAAAAAAAACCAAATTAATTTTGATACATGCTGCATGT
GAAAGACCCCCGCTGACGGGTAGTCAATCACTCAGAGGAGACCCTCCCAAGGAACAGCGAGACCACAAGT
CGGATGCAACTGCAAGAGGGTTTATTGGATACACGGGTACCCGGGCGACTCAGTCAATCGGAGGACTGGC
GCCCCGAGTGAGGGGTTGTGGGCTCTTTTATTGAGCTCGGGGAGCAGAAGCGCGCGAACAGAAGCGAGAA
GCGAACTGATTGGTTAGTTCAAATAAGGCACAGGGTCATTTCAGGTCCTTGGGGCACCCTGGAAACATCT
GATGGTTCTCTAGAAACTGCTGAGGGCTGGACCGCATCTGGGGACCATCTGTTCTTGGCCCTGAGCCGGG
GCAGGAACTGCTTACCACAGATATCCTGTTTGGCCCATATTCAGCTGTTCCATCTGTTCTTGGCCCTGAG
CCGGGGCAGGAACTGCTTACCACAGATATCCTGTTTGGCCCATATTCAGCTGTTCCATCTGTTCCTGACC
TTGATCTGAACTTCTCTATTCTCAGTTATGTATTTTTCCATGCCTTGCAAAATGGCGTTACTTAAGCTAG
CTTGCCAAACCTACAGGTGGGGTCTTTCATTCCCCCCTTTTTCTGGAGACTAAATAAAATCTTTTATTTT
ATCGGCCCTCTAGATGCATGCTTATTTCTTTCGGAATTCAATCCTCCGAGCAACGTTCTGAGCTCCAAAC
TTTTTGACCAGTGCATTTTTCGTGTCGTCATCGTCCTTCTGCAAATCTAAGTCATCTTGTCTGCACCAAA
TGGGATAACCGTCGGGTCTCCGCCCCGACTCTAAGAAGGAGGACGTGGCCTCCAGCTCACCACTGTTCTT
CAGCAAGGCCTGTGTAACTGTTGATAGATCCAAGTTGAACTTCTCCATTAGCTGCCGGCGCACCTTAATG
GCAGTTCCCACTTCTTGCGTAGAAACTTTTGGTTCTTCTTCCTCCTCGTCTGGCTGTGTTTCTGAGTCTT
CCTCGGGTGTGGGTGGATCACCATCACACATCGTTATATGTATTTCAAAGTCAGGGCTCTCATCCACCAC
GGCTTCTCCGAACTCCGGAGCGGCTTCCTCAAACAGCTTGTTGTCTGCCTCTCCATTCTCCTTGATCTCT
CCTTTCACACACTCCTCCTCAGGCAAGTCTGGCGCTCTCTTGTTCTGTGGCTCTCCGCTATCCGCGGCCT
CGGGGTCCTGCTCCGCCTTCCGTTTGAGCTTCTGGGAGGACGGGCTGACCGGGGCGTTCCCGAGCAGGTA
CTTGTGCTCCTGACCCCGTAGGTGCTTGAGGTAGCGGTCCTTGAGCGACTGCCAGGAGTGCTGCGTGAGC
GAGCTCTTCTCCATCGCTTTCCACAAGGCATTGCCTGTGACCGAGCTGGGCGAACGGGCGTTCTCCTTCA
CGTAGGTCAGGATGGCCACATCTTCCGCGTCGGTGTAGGCGATGCGCCCGGTCAGGGGCTGCGGCTCCGG
TTCCGTGGAGCCCTCGGTGGAAGCCCCGGGCTTCGGATCGGACGCCTGCTCCGTCAGGCCCAGCCGATAG
GCCTCCAGGTCCAGCTTCTCGTTGCGATCCACGCAGTCT
Features (pLannotate 1.2.2; 19 found; start..end, strand, type, name):
    273..300     -  CDS            3xMyc (fragment): 3 tandem Myc epitope tags
    402..1361    -  CDS            birA: BIRA_ECOLI - Also known as bioR, dhbB. Experimental evidence at protein level: Swiss-Prot protein existence level 1. Acts both as a biotin--[acetyl-CoA-carboxylase] ligase and a biotin-operon repressor. In the presence of ATP, BirA activates biotin to form the BirA-biotinyl-5'-adenylate (BirA-bio-5'-AMP or holoBirA) complex. HoloBirA can either transfer the biotinyl moiety to the biotin carboxyl carrier protein (BCCP) subunit of acetyl-CoA carboxylase, or bind to the biotin operator site and inhibit transcription of the operon. From Escherichia coli (strain K12).
   1368..1392    -  CDS            3xFLAG (fragment): three tandem FLAG® epitope tags
   1432..1450    -  promoter       T7 promoter: promoter for bacteriophage T7 RNA polymerase
   1466..1499    -  LTR            5' LTR (truncated) (fragment): truncated 5' long terminal repeat (LTR) from HIV-1
   1495..1698    -  promoter       CMV promoter: human cytomegalovirus (CMV) immediate early promoter
   1699..2078    -  enhancer       CMV enhancer: human cytomegalovirus immediate early enhancer
   2233..2285    +  misc_feature   bom (fragment): basis of mobility region from pBR322
   2358..2957    -  CDS            PuroR: puromycin N-acetyltransferase; pac from Streptomyces alboniger; confers resistance to puromycin
   2975..3391    -  CDS            gag (truncated): truncated Moloney murine leukemia virus (MMLV) gag gene lacking the start codon
   3458..3732    -  misc_feature   MESV Ψ (fragment): packaging signal of murine embryonic stem cell virus
   3856..4325    -  LTR            LTR: long terminal repeat from Moloney murine leukemia virus
   4356..4460    +  promoter       AmpR promoter: bla
   4461..5321    +  CDS            AmpR: β-lactamase; bla; confers resistance to ampicillin, carbenicillin, and related antibiotics
   5481..6069    +  rep_origin     ori: high-copy-number ColE1/pMB1/pBR322/pUC origin of replication
   6252..6304    +  CDS            lacI (fragment): lac repressor; lacI; The lac repressor binds to the lac operator to inhibit transcription in E. coli. This inhibition can be relieved by adding lactose or isopropyl-β-D-thiogalactopyranoside (IPTG).
   6370..6839    -  LTR            LTR: long terminal repeat from Moloney murine leukemia virus
   6840..6961    -  LTR            3' LTR (ΔU3) (fragment): self-inactivating 3' long terminal repeat (LTR) from Moloney murine leukemia virus
   7025..251     -  CDS            Terf2ip (across the origin): TE2IP_MOUSE - Also known as Rap1. Experimental evidence at protein level: Swiss-Prot protein existence level 1. Acts both as a regulator of telomere function and as a transcription regulator. Involved in the regulation of telomere length and protection as a component of the shelterin complex (telosome). In contrast to other components of the shelterin complex, it is dispensible for telomere capping and does not participate in the protection of telomeres against non-homologous end-joining (NHEJ)- mediated repair. Instead, it is required to negatively regulate telomere recombination and is essen
