[The description below was written by a language model from this plasmid's Addgene catalogue record and pLannotate feature annotations shown in this document.]
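Description:
pLPC-Flag-BirA-Linker-Myc-mRap1-I312R is a Moloney murine leukemia virus-based retroviral expression plasmid built on the pLPC backbone. It delivers and stably expresses a BirA–Rap1 fusion protein in mammalian cells. In bacteria it is maintained through a high-copy ColE1/pUC-type origin and selected with ampicillin via β-lactamase. The proviral region is flanked by MMLV long terminal repeats and carries a Ψ packaging signal with a truncated gag segment, which allow the transcript to be packaged into retroviral particles when packaging functions are supplied in trans. Within the provirus, a puromycin N-acetyltransferase gene sits downstream of the 5′ LTR and packaging region and provides selection of transduced cells. An internal CMV enhancer/promoter drives the insert, and a T7 promoter lies just upstream of the coding sequence.

The payload reads, from the N terminus, as a FLAG epitope, the E. coli biotin ligase BirA, a linker, a Myc epitope, and Rap1 (Terf2ip), a shelterin component that also acts as a transcription regulator, carrying the I312R substitution. The catalogue lists the insert species as human, but the "mRap1" in the name and the feature annotation both match the mouse protein. The sequenced record is also slightly longer than the stated total size. Fusing BirA to a bait protein is the usual design for proximity-dependent biotinylation of nearby proteins, but the record does not say whether the ligase is a promiscuous variant. It also does not explain the functional effect of I312R. The stated purpose is simply retroviral expression of BirA-Rap1 I312R, in connection with work on Rap1 and TIP60 in two-cell-like and pluripotent states.
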