Addgene plasmid #184645: pLPC-Flag-BirA-Linker-Myc-mRap1-I312R
Purpose: Retroviral expression of BirA Rap1 I312R
Depositing lab: Agnel Sfeir. Depositing organization: Memorial Sloan-Kettering Cancer Center. Publication: Rap1 regulates TIP60 function during fate transition between two-cell-like and pluripotent states. Barry RM, Sacco O, Mameri A, Stojaspal M, Kartsonis W, Shah P, De Ioannes P, Hofr C, Cote J, Sfeir A. Genes Dev. 2022 Feb 24. pii: gad.349039.121. doi: 10.1101/gad.349039.121. PubMed 35210222.
Backbone
  Vector backbone: pLPC
  Backbone size w/o insert (bp): 5434
  Total vector size (bp): 7861
  Vector type: Mammalian Expression, Retroviral
  Selectable markers: Puromycin
Growth in bacteria
  Bacterial resistance: Ampicillin, 100 μg/mL
  Growth temperature: 37°C
  Growth strain: NEB Stable
  Copy number: Unknown
Gene/Insert
  Gene/Insert name: BirA-rap1-I312R
  Species: H. sapiens (human)
  Promoter: CMV
  Tag / fusion protein: BirA FLAG (N terminal on insert)
  Cloning method: Restriction Enzyme; 5′ cloning site XhoI (unknown if destroyed); 3′ cloning site SphI (unknown if destroyed)
  Sequencing primers: 5′ ATACGACTCACTATAGGGAGACC; 3′ ttccatgccttgcaaaatg
Terms and licenses: Academic/Nonprofit Terms; Industry Terms: Not Available to Industry
Depositor comments: Please visit https://www.biorxiv.org/content/10.1101/2021.11.02.467017v1 for bioRxiv preprint.
How to cite: pLPC-Flag-BirA-Linker-Myc-mRap1-I312R was a gift from Agnel Sfeir (Addgene plasmid # 184645 ; http://n2t.net/addgene:184645 ; RRID:Addgene_184645)
